>Addgene plasmid #135968 | SauriABEmax | depositor full sequence | sequence record 262576 | SauriABEmax sequence 8706 bps
ATATGCCAAGTACGCCCCCTATTGACGTCAATGACGGTAAATGGCCCGCCTGGCATTATGCCCAGTACAT
GACCTTATGGGACTTTCCTACTTGGCAGTACATCTACGTATTAGTCATCGCTATTACCATGGTGATGCGG
TTTTGGCAGTACATCAATGGGCGTGGATAGCGGTTTGACTCACGGGGATTTCCAAGTCTCCACCCCATTG
ACGTCAATGGGAGTTTGTTTTGGCACCAAAATCAACGGGACTTTCCAAAATGTCGTAACAACTCCGCCCC
ATTGACGCAAATGGGCGGTAGGCGTGTACGGTGGGAGGTCTATATAAGCAGAGCTGGTTTAGTGAACCGT
CAGATCCGCTAGAGATCCGCGGCCGCTAATACGACTCACTATAGGGAGAGCCGCCACCATGAAACGGACA
GCCGACGGAAGCGAGTTCGAGTCACCAAAGAAGAAGCGGAAAGTCTCTGAAGTCGAGTTTAGCCACGAGT
ATTGGATGAGGCACGCACTGACCCTGGCAAAGCGAGCATGGGATGAAAGAGAAGTCCCCGTGGGCGCCGT
GCTGGTGCACAACAATAGAGTGATCGGAGAGGGATGGAACAGGCCAATCGGCCGCCACGACCCTACCGCA
CACGCAGAGATCATGGCACTGAGGCAGGGAGGCCTGGTCATGCAGAATTACCGCCTGATCGATGCCACCC
TGTATGTGACACTGGAGCCATGCGTGATGTGCGCAGGAGCAATGATCCACAGCAGGATCGGAAGAGTGGT
GTTCGGAGCACGGGACGCCAAGACCGGCGCAGCAGGCTCCCTGATGGATGTGCTGCACCACCCCGGCATG
AACCACCGGGTGGAGATCACAGAGGGAATCCTGGCAGACGAGTGCGCCGCCCTGCTGAGCGATTTCTTTA
GAATGCGGAGACAGGAGATCAAGGCCCAGAAGAAGGCACAGAGCTCCACCGACTCTGGAGGATCTAGCGG
AGGATCCTCTGGAAGCGAGACACCAGGCACAAGCGAGTCCGCCACACCAGAGAGCTCCGGCGGCTCCTCC
GGAGGATCCTCTGAGGTGGAGTTTTCCCACGAGTACTGGATGAGACATGCCCTGACCCTGGCCAAGAGGG
CACGCGATGAGAGGGAGGTGCCTGTGGGAGCCGTGCTGGTGCTGAACAATAGAGTGATCGGCGAGGGCTG
GAACAGAGCCATCGGCCTGCACGACCCAACAGCCCATGCCGAAATTATGGCCCTGAGACAGGGCGGCCTG
GTCATGCAGAACTACAGACTGATTGACGCCACCCTGTACGTGACATTCGAGCCTTGCGTGATGTGCGCCG
GCGCCATGATCCACTCTAGGATCGGCCGCGTGGTGTTTGGCGTGAGGAACGCAAAAACCGGCGCCGCAGG
CTCCCTGATGGACGTGCTGCACTACCCCGGCATGAATCACCGCGTCGAAATTACCGAGGGAATCCTGGCA
GATGAATGTGCCGCCCTGCTGTGCTATTTCTTTCGGATGCCTAGACAGGTGTTCAATGCTCAGAAGAAGG
CCCAGAGCTCCACCGACTCCGGAGGATCTAGCGGAGGCTCCTCTGGCTCTGAGACACCTGGCACAAGCGA
GAGCGCAACACCTGAAAGCAGCGGGGGCAGCAGCGGGGGGTCACAGGAGAACCAGCAGAAGCAGAACTAC
ATCCTGGGCCTGGCCATCGGAATCACCAGCGTCGGCTACGGACTGATCGATAGCAAGACAAGAGAAGTGA
TCGACGCCGGCGTTAGACTCTTTCCAGAAGCTGATAGCGAGAACAACTCCAACCGCAGAAGCAAGCGGGG
CGCCAGACGGTTAAAACGGAGAAGAATCCACCGGCTGAACCGGGTCAAAGACCTGCTCGCTGATTACCAG
ATGATCGATCTTAACAATGTTCCTAAGAGCACCGACCCCTACACCATCAGAGTGAAGGGCCTCCGGGAGC
CTCTGACAAAAGAAGAATTCGCCATCGCCCTCCTGCATATCGCTAAGAGAAGAGGCCTGCACAACATCAG
TGTGTCCATGGGCGACGAAGAGCAGGACAATGAACTGAGCACCAAGCAGCAGCTGCAAAAGAATGCCCAG
CAACTGCAGGACAAGTATGTGTGCGAACTGCAGTTAGAACGGCTGACCAACATCAACAAGGTCAGAGGCG
AGAAGAACAGATTTAAGACAGAGGACTTTGTGAAAGAAGTGAAACAGCTGTGCGAAACCCAGAGACAGTA
CCACAACATCGACGACCAATTCATCCAGCAGTACATCGACCTGGTGTCTACAAGACGGGAGTACTTCGAG
GGCCCCGGCAACGGCTCTCCATACGGCTGGGACGGCGACCTGCTGAAGTGGTACGAGAAGCTGATGGGCA
GATGCACCTATTTCCCCGAAGAACTGAGGTCCGTGAAGTACGCCTACAGCGCCGACCTCTTCAACGCCCT
GAACGACCTGAACAACCTCGTTGTGACCAGGGATGACAATCCAAAGCTTGAGTACTACGAGAAGTACCAC
ATTATTGAGAACGTGTTCAAGCAAAAGAAGAATCCCACACTCAAACAAATCGCCAAAGAGATCGGCGTGC
AAGATTACGACATCCGGGGCTATAGAATCACAAAGAGCGGCAAACCTCAGTTCACCTCTTTTAAGCTGTA
TCACGACCTGAAGAACATCTTCGAGCAGGCCAAATACCTGGAAGATGTGGAAATGCTGGACGAGATCGCC
AAGATCCTGACCATCTACCAGGATGAGATTAGCATCAAGAAAGCCCTGGACCAGCTGCCCGAACTGCTGA
CAGAGAGCGAGAAATCTCAGATCGCACAGCTCACCGGCTATACAGGCACCCACAGACTGAGCCTGAAGTG
CATCCACATTGTGATCGACGAGCTGTGGGAGAGCCCCGAGAACCAGATGGAAATCTTTACCAGACTGAAT
CTGAAACCTAAGAAGGTGGAAATGAGCGAGATCGACAGCATACCCACCACCCTGGTCGACGAGTTCATCC
TCTCACCTGTGGTGAAGCGGGCCTTCATCCAGAGCATCAAGGTAATCAACGCAGTGATCAATCGGTTCGG
CCTGCCAGAGGACATCATCATCGAGCTGGCCAGAGAAAAGAATAGCAAGGATCGGAGAAAGTTCATTAAC
AAGCTGCAGAAACAAAATGAGGCCACAAGAAAGAAAATCGAACAGCTGCTGGCCAAGTACGGCAACACCA
ATGCCAAGTACATGATCGAGAAGATCAAGCTGCACGACATGCAGGAGGGCAAGTGCCTGTACAGCCTGGA
GGCTATTCCTCTGGAAGACCTGCTGAGCAACCCGACACACTACGAAGTTGACCACATTATCCCCAGATCT
GTGAGCTTTGACAACAGCCTGAACAACAAAGTGCTGGTGAAACAAAGCGAAAACAGCAAGAAGGGCAATC
GCACCCCTTACCAGTACCTGAGCAGCAACGAGTCTAAGATTAGCTACAACCAGTTTAAGCAGCACATCCT
GAACCTGAGCAAGGCCAAGGACAGAATCAGCAAGAAAAAAAGAGATATGCTGCTGGAAGAGAGAGATATC
AACAAGTTCGAAGTGCAGAAGGAATTCATTAACCGGAACCTGGTGGATACACGGTACGCCACCAGAGAAC
TGTCTAACCTGCTGAAGACCTACTTCAGCACCCATGACTACGCCGTGAAGGTGAAGACCATCAACGGCGG
CTTCACTAACCACCTGAGGAAGGTGTGGGATTTCAAGAAGCACAGAAACCACGGCTACAAGCACCACGCC
GAAGATGCCCTGGTGATCGCCAACGCCGACTTCCTGTTTAAGACACATAAGGCCCTGCGGAGAACCGATA
AGATCCTGGAACAACCTGGCCTGGAAGTGAATGATACAACCGTGAAAGTGGACACCGAGGAAAAATACCA
GGAGCTGTTCGAGACACCTAAGCAAGTGAAGAACATCAAGCAGTTCCGGGACTTCAAGTACAGCCACCGA
GTGGACAAGAAGCCTAACCGGCAGCTTATCAACGACACACTGTACTCCACCAGAGAGATTGATGGCGAAA
CCTACGTGGTGCAGACCCTTAAGGATCTGTACGCCAAGGACAACGAGAAAGTGAAGAAGCTGTTCACCGA
AAGACCTCAGAAGATCCTGATGTACCAGCACGACCCTAAGACCTTCGAGAAACTGATGACAATCCTGAAC
CAGTACGCTGAGGCCAAGAACCCTCTGGCTGCTTATTACGAGGACAAAGGCGAGTACGTGACCAAGTACG
CCAAGAAAGGCAATGGACCTGCCATCCACAAGATCAAGTATATCGATAAGAAGCTTGGATCTTACCTGGA
TGTTAGCAACAAGTATCCTGAGACACAGAACAAGCTTGTGAAGCTGTCCCTGAAGAGCTTTAGATTCGAC
ATCTACAAGTGTGAACAGGGCTACAAGATGGTGTCCATCGGATACCTGGACGTGCTGAAGAAAGATAACT
ACTACTACATCCCTAAGGACAAGTACGAGGCCGAGAAGCAGAAAAAGAAGATCAAGGAATCTGATCTTTT
TGTGGGCAGCTTCTACTACAACGACCTCATCATGTACGAGGATGAACTGTTCAGAGTGATAGGAGTGAAC
AGCGACATCAACAATCTGGTTGAGCTAAACATGGTCGACATTACCTACAAGGACTTCTGCGAGGTGAACA
ACGTGACAGGCGAGAAAAGAATCAAAAAGACTATCGGCAAGCGCGTGGTCCTGATCGAGAAGTACACCAC
AGATATTCTAGGCAACCTGTACAAGACTCCCCTGCCTAAGAAGCCCCAGCTTATCTTCAAGCGGGGAGAA
CTGTCTGGCGGCTCAAAAAGAACCGCCGACGGCAGCGAATTCGAGCCCAAGAAGAAGAGGAAAGTCGGAA
GCGGAGCTACTAACTTCAGCCTGCTGAAGCAGGCTGGAGACGTGGAGGAGAACCCTGGACCTATGGTGAG
CAAGGGCGAGGAGCTGTTCACCGGGGTGGTGCCCATCCTGGTCGAGCTGGACGGCGACGTAAACGGCCAC
AAGTTCAGCGTGTCCGGCGAGGGCGAGGGCGATGCCACCTACGGCAAGCTGACCCTGAAGTTCATCTGCA
CCACCGGCAAGCTGCCCGTGCCCTGGCCCACCCTCGTGACCACCCTGACCTATGGAGTGCAGTGCTTCAG
CCGCTACCCCGACCACATGAAGCAGCACGACTTCTTCAAGTCCGCCATGCCCGAAGGCTACGTCCAGGAG
CGCACCATCTTCTTCAAGGACGACGGCAACTACAAGACCCGCGCCGAGGTGAAGTTCGAGGGCGACACCC
TGGTGAACCGCATCGAGCTGAAGGGCATCGACTTCAAGGAGGACGGCAACATCCTGGGGCACAAGCTGGA
GTACAACTACAACAGCCACAACGTCTATATCATGGCCGACAAGCAGAAGAACGGCATCAAGGTGAACTTC
AAGATCCGCCACAACATCGAGGACGGCAGCGTGCAGCTCGCCGACCACTACCAGCAGAACACCCCCATCG
GCGACGGCCCCGTGCTGCTGCCCGACAACCACTACCTGAGCACCCAGTCCGCCCTGAGCAAAGACCCCAA
CGAGAAGCGCGATCACATGGTCCTGCTGGAGTTCGTGACCGCCGCCGGGATCACTCTCGGCATGGACGAG
CTGTACAAGTCTGGTGGTTCTCCCAAGAAGAAGAGGAAAGTCTAACCGGTCATCATCACCATCACCATTG
AGTTTAAACCCGCTGATCAGCCTCGACTGTGCCTTCTAGTTGCCAGCCATCTGTTGTTTGCCCCTCCCCC
GTGCCTTCCTTGACCCTGGAAGGTGCCACTCCCACTGTCCTTTCCTAATAAAATGAGGAAATTGCATCGC
ATTGTCTGAGTAGGTGTCATTCTATTCTGGGGGGTGGGGTGGGGCAGGACAGCAAGGGGGAGGATTGGGA
AGACAATAGCAGGCATGCTGGGGATGCGGTGGGCTCTATGGCTTCTGAGGCGGAAAGAACCAGCTGGGGC
TCGATACCGTCGACCTCTAGCTAGAGCTTGGCGTAATCATGGTCATAGCTGTTTCCTGTGTGAAATTGTT
ATCCGCTCACAATTCCACACAACATACGAGCCGGAAGCATAAAGTGTAAAGCCTAGGGTGCCTAATGAGT
GAGCTAACTCACATTAATTGCGTTGCGCTCACTGCCCGCTTTCCAGTCGGGAAACCTGTCGTGCCAGCTG
CATTAATGAATCGGCCAACGCGCGGGGAGAGGCGGTTTGCGTATTGGGCGCTCTTCCGCTTCCTCGCTCA
CTGACTCGCTGCGCTCGGTCGTTCGGCTGCGGCGAGCGGTATCAGCTCACTCAAAGGCGGTAATACGGTT
ATCCACAGAATCAGGGGATAACGCAGGAAAGAACATGTGAGCAAAAGGCCAGCAAAAGGCCAGGAACCGT
AAAAAGGCCGCGTTGCTGGCGTTTTTCCATAGGCTCCGCCCCCCTGACGAGCATCACAAAAATCGACGCT
CAAGTCAGAGGTGGCGAAACCCGACAGGACTATAAAGATACCAGGCGTTTCCCCCTGGAAGCTCCCTCGT
GCGCTCTCCTGTTCCGACCCTGCCGCTTACCGGATACCTGTCCGCCTTTCTCCCTTCGGGAAGCGTGGCG
CTTTCTCATAGCTCACGCTGTAGGTATCTCAGTTCGGTGTAGGTCGTTCGCTCCAAGCTGGGCTGTGTGC
ACGAACCCCCCGTTCAGCCCGACCGCTGCGCCTTATCCGGTAACTATCGTCTTGAGTCCAACCCGGTAAG
ACACGACTTATCGCCACTGGCAGCAGCCACTGGTAACAGGATTAGCAGAGCGAGGTATGTAGGCGGTGCT
ACAGAGTTCTTGAAGTGGTGGCCTAACTACGGCTACACTAGAAGAACAGTATTTGGTATCTGCGCTCTGC
TGAAGCCAGTTACCTTCGGAAAAAGAGTTGGTAGCTCTTGATCCGGCAAACAAACCACCGCTGGTAGCGG
TGGTTTTTTTGTTTGCAAGCAGCAGATTACGCGCAGAAAAAAAGGATCTCAAGAAGATCCTTTGATCTTT
TCTACGGGGTCTGACACTCAGTGGAACGAAAACTCACGTTAAGGGATTTTGGTCATGAGATTATCAAAAA
GGATCTTCACCTAGATCCTTTTAAATTAAAAATGAAGTTTTAAATCAATCTAAAGTATATATGAGTAAAC
TTGGTCTGACAGTTACCAATGCTTAATCAGTGAGGCACCTATCTCAGCGATCTGTCTATTTCGTTCATCC
ATAGTTGCCTGACTCCCCGTCGTGTAGATAACTACGATACGGGAGGGCTTACCATCTGGCCCCAGTGCTG
CAATGATACCGCGAGACCCACGCTCACCGGCTCCAGATTTATCAGCAATAAACCAGCCAGCCGGAAGGGC
CGAGCGCAGAAGTGGTCCTGCAACTTTATCCGCCTCCATCCAGTCTATTAATTGTTGCCGGGAAGCTAGA
GTAAGTAGTTCGCCAGTTAATAGTTTGCGCAACGTTGTTGCCATTGCTACAGGCATCGTGGTGTCACGCT
CGTCGTTTGGTATGGCTTCATTCAGCTCCGGTTCCCAACGATCAAGGCGAGTTACATGATCCCCCATGTT
GTGCAAAAAAGCGGTTAGCTCCTTCGGTCCTCCGATCGTTGTCAGAAGTAAGTTGGCCGCAGTGTTATCA
CTCATGGTTATGGCAGCACTGCATAATTCTCTTACTGTCATGCCATCCGTAAGATGCTTTTCTGTGACTG
GTGAGTACTCAACCAAGTCATTCTGAGAATAGTGTATGCGGCGACCGAGTTGCTCTTGCCCGGCGTCAAT
ACGGGATAATACCGCGCCACATAGCAGAACTTTAAAAGTGCTCATCATTGGAAAACGTTCTTCGGGGCGA
AAACTCTCAAGGATCTTACCGCTGTTGAGATCCAGTTCGATGTAACCCACTCGTGCACCCAACTGATCTT
CAGCATCTTTTACTTTCACCAGCGTTTCTGGGTGAGCAAAAACAGGAAGGCAAAATGCCGCAAAAAAGGG
AATAAGGGCGACACGGAAATGTTGAATACTCATACTCTTCCTTTTTCAATATTATTGAAGCATTTATCAG
GGTTATTGTCTCATGAGCGGATACATATTTGAATGTATTTAGAAAAATAAACAAATAGGGGTTCCGCGCA
CATTTCCCCGAAAAGTGCCACCTGACGTCGACGGATCGGGAGATCGATCTCCCGATCCCCTAGGGTCGAC
TCTCAGTACAATCTGCTCTGATGCCGCATAGTTAAGCCAGTATCTGCTCCCTGCTTGTGTGTTGGAGGTC
GCTGAGTAGTGCGCGAGCAAAATTTAAGCTACAACAAGGCAAGGCTTGACCGACAATTGCATGAAGAATC
TGCTTAGGGTTAGGCGTTTTGCGCTGCTTCGCGATGTACGGGCCAGATATACGCGTTGACATTGATTATT
GACTAGTTATTAATAGTAATCAATTACGGGGTCATTAGTTCATAGCCCATATATGGAGTTCCGCGTTACA
TAACTTACGGTAAATGGCCCGCCTGGCTGACCGCCCAACGACCCCCGCCCATTGACGTCAATAATGACGT
ATGTTCCCATAGTAACGCCAATAGGGACTTTCCATTGACGTCAATGGGTGGAGTATTTACGGTAAACTGC
CCACTTGGCAGTACATCAAGTGTATC
Features (pLannotate 1.2.2; 18 found; start..end, strand, type, name):
    132..335     +  promoter       CMV promoter: human cytomegalovirus (CMV) immediate early promoter
    377..395     +  promoter       T7 promoter: promoter for bacteriophage T7 RNA polymerase
    466..942     +  CDS            tadA: TADA_ECOLI - Also known as yfhC. Experimental evidence at protein level: Swiss-Prot protein existence level 1. Catalyzes the deamination of adenosine to inosine at the wobble position 34 of tRNA(Arg2). Essential for cell viability. From Escherichia coli (strain K12).
   1063..1554    +  CDS            tadA: TADA_ECOLI - Also known as yfhC. Experimental evidence at protein level: Swiss-Prot protein existence level 1. Catalyzes the deamination of adenosine to inosine at the wobble position 34 of tRNA(Arg2). Essential for cell viability. From Escherichia coli (strain K12).
   1669..4827    +  CDS            cas9: CAS9_STAAU - Experimental evidence at protein level: Swiss-Prot protein existence level 1. CRISPR (clustered regularly interspaced short palindromic repeat) is an adaptive immune system that provides protection against mobile genetic elements (viruses, transposable elements and conjugative plasmids). CRISPR clusters contain spacers, sequences complementary to antecedent mobile elements, and target invading nucleic acids. CRISPR clusters are transcribed and processed into CRISPR RNA (crRNA). In type II CRISPR systems correct processing of pre-crRNA requires a trans- encoded small RNA (tracrRNA)
   4963..5679    +  CDS            EGFP: EGFP is a basic (constitutively fluorescent) green fluorescent protein published in 1996, derived from Aequorea victoria. It is reported to be a rapidly-maturing weak dimer with moderate acid sensitivity.
   5767..5991    +  polyA_signal   bGH poly(A) signal: bovine growth hormone polyadenylation signal
   5995..6016    +  promoter       SV40 promoter (fragment): SV40 enhancer and early promoter
   6021..6037    +  misc_feature   MCS (fragment): pBluescript multiple cloning site
   6086..6102    -  protein_bind   lac operator: The lac repressor binds to the lac operator to inhibit transcription in E. coli. This inhibition can be relieved by adding lactose or isopropyl-β-D-thiogalactopyranoside (IPTG). lac repressor encoded by lacI
   6110..6140    -  promoter       lac promoter: promoter for the E. coli lac operon
   6155..6176    -  protein_bind   CAP binding site: CAP binding activates transcription in the presence of cAMP. E. coli catabolite activator protein
   6189..6281    -  CDS            lacI (fragment): lac repressor; lacI; The lac repressor binds to the lac operator to inhibit transcription in E. coli. This inhibition can be relieved by adding lactose or isopropyl-β-D-thiogalactopyranoside (IPTG).
   6464..7052    -  rep_origin     ori: high-copy-number ColE1/pMB1/pBR322/pUC origin of replication
   7223..8083    -  CDS            AmpR: β-lactamase; bla; confers resistance to ampicillin, carbenicillin, and related antibiotics
   8084..8188    -  promoter       AmpR promoter: bla
   8259..8303    -  misc_feature   bom (fragment): basis of mobility region from pBR322
   8458..131     +  enhancer       CMV enhancer (across the origin): human cytomegalovirus immediate early enhancer
