>Addgene plasmid #135968 | SauriABEmax | addgene full sequence | sequence record 287974 | Addgene NGS Result
GACATTGATTATTGACTAGTTATTAATAGTAATCAATTACGGGGTCATTAGTTCATAGCCCATATATGGA
GTTCCGCGTTACATAACTTACGGTAAATGGCCCGCCTGGCTGACCGCCCAACGACCCCCGCCCATTGACG
TCAATAATGACGTATGTTCCCATAGTAACGCCAATAGGGACTTTCCATTGACGTCAATGGGTGGAGTATT
TACGGTAAACTGCCCACTTGGCAGTACATCAAGTGTATCATATGCCAAGTACGCCCCCTATTGACGTCAA
TGACGGTAAATGGCCCGCCTGGCATTATGCCCAGTACATGACCTTATGGGACTTTCCTACTTGGCAGTAC
ATCTACGTATTAGTCATCGCTATTACCATGGTGATGCGGTTTTGGCAGTACATCAATGGGCGTGGATAGC
GGTTTGACTCACGGGGATTTCCAAGTCTCCACCCCATTGACGTCAATGGGAGTTTGTTTTGGCACCAAAA
TCAACGGGACTTTCCAAAATGTCGTAACAACTCCGCCCCATTGACGCAAATGGGCGGTAGGCGTGTACGG
TGGGAGGTCTATATAAGCAGAGCTGGTTTAGTGAACCGTCAGATCCGCTAGAGATCCGCGGCCGCTAATA
CGACTCACTATAGGGAGAGCCGCCACCATGAAACGGACAGCCGACGGAAGCGAGTTCGAGTCACCAAAGA
AGAAGCGGAAAGTCTCTGAAGTCGAGTTTAGCCACGAGTATTGGATGAGGCACGCACTGACCCTGGCAAA
GCGAGCATGGGATGAAAGAGAAGTCCCCGTGGGCGCCGTGCTGGTGCACAACAATAGAGTGATCGGAGAG
GGATGGAACAGGCCAATCGGCCGCCACGACCCTACCGCACACGCAGAGATCATGGCACTGAGGCAGGGAG
GCCTGGTCATGCAGAATTACCGCCTGATCGATGCCACCCTGTATGTGACACTGGAGCCATGCGTGATGTG
CGCAGGAGCAATGATCCACAGCAGGATCGGAAGAGTGGTGTTCGGAGCACGGGACGCCAAGACCGGCGCA
GCAGGCTCCCTGATGGATGTGCTGCACCACCCCGGCATGAACCACCGGGTGGAGATCACAGAGGGAATCC
TGGCAGACGAGTGCGCCGCCCTGCTGAGCGATTTCTTTAGAATGCGGAGACAGGAGATCAAGGCCCAGAA
GAAGGCACAGAGCTCCACCGACTCTGGAGGATCTAGCGGAGGATCCTCTGGAAGCGAGACACCAGGCACA
AGCGAGTCCGCCACACCAGAGAGCTCCGGCGGCTCCTCCGGAGGATCCTCTGAGGTGGAGTTTTCCCACG
AGTACTGGATGAGACATGCCCTGACCCTGGCCAAGAGGGCACGCGATGAGAGGGAGGTGCCTGTGGGAGC
CGTGCTGGTGCTGAACAATAGAGTGATCGGCGAGGGCTGGAACAGAGCCATCGGCCTGCACGACCCAACA
GCCCATGCCGAAATTATGGCCCTGAGACAGGGCGGCCTGGTCATGCAGAACTACAGACTGATTGACGCCA
CCCTGTACGTGACATTCGAGCCTTGCGTGATGTGCGCCGGCGCCATGATCCACTCTAGGATCGGCCGCGT
GGTGTTTGGCGTGAGGAACGCAAAAACCGGCGCCGCAGGCTCCCTGATGGACGTGCTGCACTACCCCGGC
ATGAATCACCGCGTCGAAATTACCGAGGGAATCCTGGCAGATGAATGTGCCGCCCTGCTGTGCTATTTCT
TTCGGATGCCTAGACAGGTGTTCAATGCTCAGAAGAAGGCCCAGAGCTCCACCGACTCCGGAGGATCTAG
CGGAGGCTCCTCTGGCTCTGAGACACCTGGCACAAGCGAGAGCGCAACACCTGAAAGCAGCGGGGGCAGC
AGCGGGGGGTCACACGAGAACCAGCAGAAGCAGAACTACATCCTGGGCCTGGCCATCGGAATCACCAGCG
TCGGCTACGGACTGATCGATAGCAAGACAAGAGAAGTGATCGACGCCGGCGTTAGACTCTTTCCAGAAGC
TGATAGCGAGAACAACTCCAACCGCAGAAGCAAGCGGGGCGCCAGACGGTTAAAACGGAGAAGAATCCAC
CGGCTGAACCGGGTCAAAGACCTGCTCGCTGATTACCAGATGATCGATCTTAACAATGTTCCTAAGAGCA
CCGACCCCTACACCATCAGAGTGAAGGGCCTCCGGGAGCCTCTGACAAAAGAAGAATTCGCCATCGCCCT
CCTGCATATCGCTAAGAGAAGAGGCCTGCACAACATCAGTGTGTCCATGGGCGACGAAGAGCAGGACAAT
GAACTGAGCACCAAGCAGCAGCTGCAAAAGAATGCCCAGCAACTGCAGGACAAGTATGTGTGCGAACTGC
AGTTAGAACGGCTGACCAACATCAACAAGGTCAGAGGCGAGAAGAACAGATTTAAGACAGAGGACTTTGT
GAAAGAAGTGAAACAGCTGTGCGAAACCCAGAGACAGTACCACAACATCGACGACCAATTCATCCAGCAG
TACATCGACCTGGTGTCTACAAGACGGGAGTACTTCGAGGGCCCCGGCAACGGCTCTCCATACGGCTGGG
ACGGCGACCTGCTGAAGTGGTACGAGAAGCTGATGGGCAGATGCACCTATTTCCCCGAAGAACTGAGGTC
CGTGAAGTACGCCTACAGCGCCGACCTCTTCAACGCCCTGAACGACCTGAACAACCTCGTTGTGACCAGG
GATGACAATCCAAAGCTTGAGTACTACGAGAAGTACCACATTATTGAGAACGTGTTCAAGCAAAAGAAGA
ATCCCACACTCAAACAAATCGCCAAAGAGATCGGCGTGCAAGATTACGACATCCGGGGCTATAGAATCAC
AAAGAGCGGCAAACCTCAGTTCACCTCTTTTAAGCTGTATCACGACCTGAAGAACATCTTCGAGCAGGCC
AAATACCTGGAAGATGTGGAAATGCTGGACGAGATCGCCAAGATCCTGACCATCTACCAGGATGAGATTA
GCATCAAGAAAGCCCTGGACCAGCTGCCCGAACTGCTGACAGAGAGCGAGAAATCTCAGATCGCACAGCT
CACCGGCTATACAGGCACCCACAGACTGAGCCTGAAGTGCATCCACATTGTGATCGACGAGCTGTGGGAG
AGCCCCGAGAACCAGATGGAAATCTTTACCAGACTGAATCTGAAACCTAAGAAGGTGGAAATGAGCGAGA
TCGACAGCATACCCACCACCCTGGTCGACGAGTTCATCCTCTCACCTGTGGTGAAGCGGGCCTTCATCCA
GAGCATCAAGGTAATCAACGCAGTGATCAATCGGTTCGGCCTGCCAGAGGACATCATCATCGAGCTGGCC
AGAGAAAAGAATAGCAAGGATCGGAGAAAGTTCATTAACAAGCTGCAGAAACAAAATGAGGCCACAAGAA
AGAAAATCGAACAGCTGCTGGCCAAGTACGGCAACACCAATGCCAAGTACATGATCGAGAAGATCAAGCT
GCACGACATGCAGGAGGGCAAGTGCCTGTACAGCCTGGAGGCTATTCCTCTGGAAGACCTGCTGAGCAAC
CCGACACACTACGAAGTTGACCACATTATCCCCAGATCTGTGAGCTTTGACAACAGCCTGAACAACAAAG
TGCTGGTGAAACAAAGCGAAAACAGCAAGAAGGGCAATCGCACCCCTTACCAGTACCTGAGCAGCAACGA
GTCTAAGATTAGCTACAACCAGTTTAAGCAGCACATCCTGAACCTGAGCAAGGCCAAGGACAGAATCAGC
AAGAAAAAAAGAGATATGCTGCTGGAAGAGAGAGATATCAACAAGTTCGAAGTGCAGAAGGAATTCATTA
ACCGGAACCTGGTGGATACACGGTACGCCACCAGAGAACTGTCTAACCTGCTGAAGACCTACTTCAGCAC
CCATGACTACGCCGTGAAGGTGAAGACCATCAACGGCGGCTTCACTAACCACCTGAGGAAGGTGTGGGAT
TTCAAGAAGCACAGAAACCACGGCTACAAGCACCACGCCGAAGATGCCCTGGTGATCGCCAACGCCGACT
TCCTGTTTAAGACACATAAGGCCCTGCGGAGAACCGATAAGATCCTGGAACAACCTGGCCTGGAAGTGAA
TGATACAACCGTGAAAGTGGACACCGAGGAAAAATACCAGGAGCTGTTCGAGACACCTAAGCAAGTGAAG
AACATCAAGCAGTTCCGGGACTTCAAGTACAGCCACCGAGTGGACAAGAAGCCTAACCGGCAGCTTATCA
ACGACACACTGTACTCCACCAGAGAGATTGATGGCGAAACCTACGTGGTGCAGACCCTTAAGGATCTGTA
CGCCAAGGACAACGAGAAAGTGAAGAAGCTGTTCACCGAAAGACCTCAGAAGATCCTGATGTACCAGCAC
GACCCTAAGACCTTCGAGAAACTGATGACAATCCTGAACCAGTACGCTGAGGCCAAGAACCCTCTGGCTG
CTTATTACGAGGACAAAGGCGAGTACGTGACCAAGTACGCCAAGAAAGGCAATGGACCTGCCATCCACAA
GATCAAGTATATCGATAAGAAGCTTGGATCTTACCTGGATGTTAGCAACAAGTATCCTGAGACACAGAAC
AAGCTTGTGAAGCTGTCCCTGAAGAGCTTTAGATTCGACATCTACAAGTGTGAACAGGGCTACAAGATGG
TGTCCATCGGATACCTGGACGTGCTGAAGAAAGATAACTACTACTACATCCCTAAGGACAAGTACGAGGC
CGAGAAGCAGAAAAAGAAGATCAAGGAATCTGATCTTTTTGTGGGCAGCTTCTACTACAACGACCTCATC
ATGTACGAGGATGAACTGTTCAGAGTGATAGGAGTGAACAGCGACATCAACAATCTGGTTGAGCTAAACA
TGGTCGACATTACCTACAAGGACTTCTGCGAGGTGAACAACGTGACAGGCGAGAAAAGAATCAAAAAGAC
TATCGGCAAGCGCGTGGTCCTGATCGAGAAGTACACCACAGATATTCTAGGCAACCTGTACAAGACTCCC
CTGCCTAAGAAGCCCCAGCTTATCTTCAAGCGGGGAGAACTGTCTGGCGGCTCAAAAAGAACCGCCGACG
GCAGCGAATTCGAGCCCAAGAAGAAGAGGAAAGTCGGAAGCGGAGCTACTAACTTCAGCCTGCTGAAGCA
GGCTGGAGACGTGGAGGAGAACCCTGGACCTATGGTGAGCAAGGGCGAGGAGCTGTTCACCGGGGTGGTG
CCCATCCTGGTCGAGCTGGACGGCGACGTAAACGGCCACAAGTTCAGCGTGTCCGGCGAGGGCGAGGGCG
ATGCCACCTACGGCAAGCTGACCCTGAAGTTCATCTGCACCACCGGCAAGCTGCCCGTGCCCTGGCCCAC
CCTCGTGACCACCCTGACCTATGGAGTGCAGTGCTTCAGCCGCTACCCCGACCACATGAAGCAGCACGAC
TTCTTCAAGTCCGCCATGCCCGAAGGCTACGTCCAGGAGCGCACCATCTTCTTCAAGGACGACGGCAACT
ACAAGACCCGCGCCGAGGTGAAGTTCGAGGGCGACACCCTGGTGAACCGCATCGAGCTGAAGGGCATCGA
CTTCAAGGAGGACGGCAACATCCTGGGGCACAAGCTGGAGTACAACTACAACAGCCACAACGTCTATATC
ATGGCCGACAAGCAGAAGAACGGCATCAAGGTGAACTTCAAGATCCGCCACAACATCGAGGACGGCAGCG
TGCAGCTCGCCGACCACTACCAGCAGAACACCCCCATCGGCGACGGCCCCGTGCTGCTGCCCGACAACCA
CTACCTGAGCACCCAGTCCGCCCTGAGCAAAGACCCCAACGAGAAGCGCGATCACATGGTCCTGCTGGAG
TTCGTGACCGCCGCCGGGATCACTCTCGGCATGGACGAGCTGTACAAGTCTGGTGGTTCTCCCAAGAAGA
AGAGGAAAGTCTAACCGGTCATCATCACCATCACCATTGAGTTTAAACCCGCTGATCAGCCTCGACTGTG
CCTTCTAGTTGCCAGCCATCTGTTGTTTGCCCCTCCCCCGTGCCTTCCTTGACCCTGGAAGGTGCCACTC
CCACTGTCCTTTCCTAATAAAATGAGGAAATTGCATCGCATTGTCTGAGTAGGTGTCATTCTATTCTGGG
GGGTGGGGTGGGGCAGGACAGCAAGGGGGAGGATTGGGAAGACAATAGCAGGCATGCTGGGGATGCGGTG
GGCTCTATGGCTTCTGAGGCGGAAAGAACCAGCTGGGGCTCGATACCGTCGACCTCTAGCTAGAGCTTGG
CGTAATCATGGTCATAGCTGTTTCCTGTGTGAAATTGTTATCCGCTCACAATTCCACACAACATACGAGC
CGGAAGCATAAAGTGTAAAGCCTAGGGTGCCTAATGAGTGAGCTAACTCACATTAATTGCGTTGCGCTCA
CTGCCCGCTTTCCAGTCGGGAAACCTGTCGTGCCAGCTGCATTAATGAATCGGCCAACGCGCGGGGAGAG
GCGGTTTGCGTATTGGGCGCTCTTCCGCTTCCTCGCTCACTGACTCGCTGCGCTCGGTCGTTCGGCTGCG
GCGAGCGGTATCAGCTCACTCAAAGGCGGTAATACGGTTATCCACAGAATCAGGGGATAACGCAGGAAAG
AACATGTGAGCAAAAGGCCAGCAAAAGGCCAGGAACCGTAAAAAGGCCGCGTTGCTGGCGTTTTTCCATA
GGCTCCGCCCCCCTGACGAGCATCACAAAAATCGACGCTCAAGTCAGAGGTGGCGAAACCCGACAGGACT
ATAAAGATACCAGGCGTTTCCCCCTGGAAGCTCCCTCGTGCGCTCTCCTGTTCCGACCCTGCCGCTTACC
GGATACCTGTCCGCCTTTCTCCCTTCGGGAAGCGTGGCGCTTTCTCATAGCTCACGCTGTAGGTATCTCA
GTTCGGTGTAGGTCGTTCGCTCCAAGCTGGGCTGTGTGCACGAACCCCCCGTTCAGCCCGACCGCTGCGC
CTTATCCGGTAACTATCGTCTTGAGTCCAACCCGGTAAGACACGACTTATCGCCACTGGCAGCAGCCACT
GGTAACAGGATTAGCAGAGCGAGGTATGTAGGCGGTGCTACAGAGTTCTTGAAGTGGTGGCCTAACTACG
GCTACACTAGAAGAACAGTATTTGGTATCTGCGCTCTGCTGAAGCCAGTTACCTTCGGAAAAAGAGTTGG
TAGCTCTTGATCCGGCAAACAAACCACCGCTGGTAGCGGTGGTTTTTTTGTTTGCAAGCAGCAGATTACG
CGCAGAAAAAAAGGATCTCAAGAAGATCCTTTGATCTTTTCTACGGGGTCTGACACTCAGTGGAACGAAA
ACTCACGTTAAGGGATTTTGGTCATGAGATTATCAAAAAGGATCTTCACCTAGATCCTTTTAAATTAAAA
ATGAAGTTTTAAATCAATCTAAAGTATATATGAGTAAACTTGGTCTGACAGTTACCAATGCTTAATCAGT
GAGGCACCTATCTCAGCGATCTGTCTATTTCGTTCATCCATAGTTGCCTGACTCCCCGTCGTGTAGATAA
CTACGATACGGGAGGGCTTACCATCTGGCCCCAGTGCTGCAATGATACCGCGAGACCCACGCTCACCGGC
TCCAGATTTATCAGCAATAAACCAGCCAGCCGGAAGGGCCGAGCGCAGAAGTGGTCCTGCAACTTTATCC
GCCTCCATCCAGTCTATTAATTGTTGCCGGGAAGCTAGAGTAAGTAGTTCGCCAGTTAATAGTTTGCGCA
ACGTTGTTGCCATTGCTACAGGCATCGTGGTGTCACGCTCGTCGTTTGGTATGGCTTCATTCAGCTCCGG
TTCCCAACGATCAAGGCGAGTTACATGATCCCCCATGTTGTGCAAAAAAGCGGTTAGCTCCTTCGGTCCT
CCGATCGTTGTCAGAAGTAAGTTGGCCGCAGTGTTATCACTCATGGTTATGGCAGCACTGCATAATTCTC
TTACTGTCATGCCATCCGTAAGATGCTTTTCTGTGACTGGTGAGTACTCAACCAAGTCATTCTGAGAATA
GTGTATGCGGCGACCGAGTTGCTCTTGCCCGGCGTCAATACGGGATAATACCGCGCCACATAGCAGAACT
TTAAAAGTGCTCATCATTGGAAAACGTTCTTCGGGGCGAAAACTCTCAAGGATCTTACCGCTGTTGAGAT
CCAGTTCGATGTAACCCACTCGTGCACCCAACTGATCTTCAGCATCTTTTACTTTCACCAGCGTTTCTGG
GTGAGCAAAAACAGGAAGGCAAAATGCCGCAAAAAAGGGAATAAGGGCGACACGGAAATGTTGAATACTC
ATACTCTTCCTTTTTCAATATTATTGAAGCATTTATCAGGGTTATTGTCTCATGAGCGGATACATATTTG
AATGTATTTAGAAAAATAAACAAATAGGGGTTCCGCGCACATTTCCCCGAAAAGTGCCACCTGACGTCGA
CGGATCGGGAGATCGATCTCCCGATCCCCTAGGGTCGACTCTCAGTACAATCTGCTCTGATGCCGCATAG
TTAAGCCAGTATCTGCTCCCTGCTTGTGTGTTGGAGGTCGCTGAGTAGTGCGCGAGCAAAATTTAAGCTA
CAACAAGGCAAGGCTTGACCGACAATTGCATGAAGAATCTGCTTAGGGTTAGGCGTTTTGCGCTGCTTCG
CGATGTACGGGCCAGATATACGCGTT
Features (pLannotate 1.2.2; 18 found; start..end, strand, type, name):
      1..380     +  enhancer       CMV enhancer: human cytomegalovirus immediate early enhancer
    381..584     +  promoter       CMV promoter: human cytomegalovirus (CMV) immediate early promoter
    626..644     +  promoter       T7 promoter: promoter for bacteriophage T7 RNA polymerase
    715..1191    +  CDS            tadA: TADA_ECOLI - Also known as yfhC. Experimental evidence at protein level: Swiss-Prot protein existence level 1. Catalyzes the deamination of adenosine to inosine at the wobble position 34 of tRNA(Arg2). Essential for cell viability. From Escherichia coli (strain K12).
   1312..1803    +  CDS            tadA: TADA_ECOLI - Also known as yfhC. Experimental evidence at protein level: Swiss-Prot protein existence level 1. Catalyzes the deamination of adenosine to inosine at the wobble position 34 of tRNA(Arg2). Essential for cell viability. From Escherichia coli (strain K12).
   1918..5076    +  CDS            cas9: CAS9_STAAU - Experimental evidence at protein level: Swiss-Prot protein existence level 1. CRISPR (clustered regularly interspaced short palindromic repeat) is an adaptive immune system that provides protection against mobile genetic elements (viruses, transposable elements and conjugative plasmids). CRISPR clusters contain spacers, sequences complementary to antecedent mobile elements, and target invading nucleic acids. CRISPR clusters are transcribed and processed into CRISPR RNA (crRNA). In type II CRISPR systems correct processing of pre-crRNA requires a trans- encoded small RNA (tracrRNA)
   5212..5928    +  CDS            EGFP: EGFP is a basic (constitutively fluorescent) green fluorescent protein published in 1996, derived from Aequorea victoria. It is reported to be a rapidly-maturing weak dimer with moderate acid sensitivity.
   6016..6240    +  polyA_signal   bGH poly(A) signal: bovine growth hormone polyadenylation signal
   6244..6265    +  promoter       SV40 promoter (fragment): SV40 enhancer and early promoter
   6270..6286    +  misc_feature   MCS (fragment): pBluescript multiple cloning site
   6335..6351    -  protein_bind   lac operator: The lac repressor binds to the lac operator to inhibit transcription in E. coli. This inhibition can be relieved by adding lactose or isopropyl-β-D-thiogalactopyranoside (IPTG). lac repressor encoded by lacI
   6359..6389    -  promoter       lac promoter: promoter for the E. coli lac operon
   6404..6425    -  protein_bind   CAP binding site: CAP binding activates transcription in the presence of cAMP. E. coli catabolite activator protein
   6438..6530    -  CDS            lacI (fragment): lac repressor; lacI; The lac repressor binds to the lac operator to inhibit transcription in E. coli. This inhibition can be relieved by adding lactose or isopropyl-β-D-thiogalactopyranoside (IPTG).
   6713..7301    -  rep_origin     ori: high-copy-number ColE1/pMB1/pBR322/pUC origin of replication
   7472..8332    -  CDS            AmpR: β-lactamase; bla; confers resistance to ampicillin, carbenicillin, and related antibiotics
   8333..8437    -  promoter       AmpR promoter: bla
   8508..8552    -  misc_feature   bom (fragment): basis of mobility region from pBR322
