[The description below was written by a language model from this plasmid's Addgene catalogue record and pLannotate feature annotations shown in this document.]
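Description:
SauriABEmax is a mammalian expression plasmid of about 8.7 kb, built on the pFS84-CMV-pfs backbone, that encodes an adenine base editor based on the compact Cas9 ortholog from Staphylococcus auricularis. It is propagated in E. coli through a high-copy ColE1/pUC-type origin and selected with ampicillin via the β-lactamase gene. Remnants of earlier cloning vectors (lac promoter/operator, a lacI fragment, a pBR322 bom fragment, short SV40 promoter and MCS fragments) are also annotated but have no evident role in the payload. No mammalian selection marker is annotated.

The expression unit is driven by the CMV immediate-early enhancer and promoter, with a T7 promoter just downstream that could support in vitro transcription. The coding region begins with two tandem copies of E. coli-derived TadA adenosine deaminase, the arrangement characteristic of the ABEmax architecture. It continues with a roughly 3.2 kb Cas9 open reading frame, which the automated annotation matches to S. aureus Cas9 by homology but which the record identifies as SauriCas9 carrying the D15A substitution, making it a nickase (nSauriCas9). An EGFP coding sequence follows and the unit ends at a bGH polyadenylation signal. The table does not annotate what joins EGFP to the editor, so whether it is fused or released through a self-cleaving peptide is not stated, but it presumably serves to mark transfected cells.

The repository lists the plasmid as an empty backbone with no insert. No guide RNA cassette or U6 promoter is annotated, so the guide would apparently be supplied from a separate construct. The two feature tables (depositor and sequencing-derived) describe the same circular molecule with different start coordinates. The construct is intended for A-to-G base editing in mammalian cells at sites accessible through the SauriCas9 PAM, expanding targeting scope.
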