Addgene plasmid #135968: SauriABEmax
Purpose: (Empty Backbone) Expresses ABEmax and nSauriCas9
Depositing lab: Yongming Wang. Depositing organization: Fudan University. Publication: A compact Cas9 ortholog from Staphylococcus Auricularis (SauriCas9) expands the DNA targeting scope. Hu Z, Wang S, Zhang C, Gao N, Li M, Wang D, Wang D, Liu D, Liu H, Ong SG, Wang H, Wang Y. PLoS Biol. 2020 Mar 30;18(3):e3000686. doi: 10.1371/journal.pbio.3000686. eCollection 2020 Mar. PubMed 32226015.
Backbone
  Vector backbone: pFS84-CMV-pfs
  Modifications to backbone: Contains D15A mutation within nSauriCas9
  Vector type: Mammalian Expression
Growth in bacteria
  Bacterial resistance: Ampicillin, 100 μg/mL
  Growth temperature: 37°C
  Growth strain: DH5alpha
  Copy number: High Copy
Gene/Insert
  Gene/Insert name: None
Terms and licenses: Academic/Nonprofit Terms; Industry Terms: Not Available to Industry
How to cite: SauriABEmax was a gift from Yongming Wang (Addgene plasmid # 135968 ; http://n2t.net/addgene:135968 ; RRID:Addgene_135968)
